Addgene plasmid #32118: 413-Met25 Kar2 TorsinADE HDEL
Depositing lab: Susan Lindquist. Depositing organization: Massachusetts Institute of Technology. Publication: TorsinA and the TorsinA-Interacting Protein Printor Have No Impact on Endoplasmic Reticulum Stress or Protein Trafficking in Yeast. Valastyan JS, Lindquist S. PLoS One. 2011;6(7):e22744. Epub 2011 Jul 26. 10.1371/journal.pone.0022744 PubMed 21818381.
Backbone
  Vector backbone: 413-Met25
  Vector type: Yeast Expression
  Selectable markers: HIS3
Growth in bacteria
  Bacterial resistance: Ampicillin, 100 μg/mL
  Growth temperature: 37°C
  Growth strain: DH5alpha
  Copy number: High Copy
Gene/Insert
  Gene/Insert name: TorsinA
  Species: H. sapiens (human)
  Mutation: deletion of E at 302 or 303
  Entrez Gene: TOR1A (a.k.a. AMC5, DQ2, DYT1)
  Tag / fusion protein: Kar2 (N terminal on insert); HDEL (C terminal on insert)
  Cloning method: Restriction Enzyme; 5′ cloning site XbaI (not destroyed); 3′ cloning site XhoI (not destroyed)
  Sequencing primers: 5′ m13-r; 3′ m13-f
Terms and licenses: Academic/Nonprofit Terms; Industry Terms: Not Available to Industry
How to cite: 413-Met25 Kar2 TorsinADE HDEL was a gift from Susan Lindquist (Addgene plasmid # 32118 ; http://n2t.net/addgene:32118 ; RRID:Addgene_32118)
