[The description below was written by a language model from this plasmid's Addgene catalogue record.]
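Description:
413-Met25 Kar2 TorsinADE HDEL is a yeast expression plasmid built on the 413-Met25 backbone. It is a shuttle vector: ampicillin resistance allows selection in E. coli, where it is recorded as high copy, and the HIS3 auxotrophic marker allows selection in histidine-requiring yeast strains. The backbone name points to the MET25 promoter, a methionine-repressible yeast promoter, as the driver of expression, and the "413" designation is conventionally associated with low-copy centromeric HIS3 vectors. However, the record does not explicitly list the promoter, the yeast replication elements or a terminator, and no feature table is provided to confirm them.

The insert is human TorsinA (TOR1A), cloned between XbaI and XhoI sites that both remain intact. It carries the deletion of a single glutamate at position 302 or 303, the ΔE mutation linked to DYT1 dystonia. The coding sequence is fused at its N terminus to a Kar2-derived element and at its C terminus to HDEL. Kar2 is the yeast ER-lumenal Hsp70 chaperone (the BiP homologue), so the N-terminal fusion presumably supplies a yeast ER-targeting signal sequence, though the record does not say which part of Kar2 is used. HDEL is the yeast ER retention and retrieval motif. Together these additions would direct the human protein into the yeast endoplasmic reticulum and keep it there.

According to the associated publication, constructs of this kind were used to test whether TorsinA affects ER stress or protein trafficking in yeast.
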