>Addgene plasmid #32118 | 413-Met25 Kar2 TorsinADE HDEL | addgene partial sequence | sequence record 37451 | M13R
AGGGCATTACCCTCCTAAAGGGAACAAAAGCTGGAGCTCCGGATGCAAGGGTTCGAATCCCTTAGCTCTC
ATTATTTTTTGCTTTTTCTCTTGAGGTCACATGATCGCAAAATGGCAAATGGCACGTGAAGCTGTCGATA
TTGGGGAACTGTGGTGGTTGGCAAATGACTAATTAAGTTAGTCAAGGCGCCATCCTCATGAAAACTGTGT
AACATAATAACCGAAGTGTCGAAAAGGTGGCACCTTGTCCAATTGAACACGCTCGATGAAAAAAATAAGA
TATATATAAGGTTAAGTAAAGCGTCTGTTAGAAAGGAAGTTTTTCCTTTTTCTTGCTCTCTTGTCTTTTC
ATCTACTATTTCCTTCGTGTAATACAGGGTCGTCAGATACATAGATACAATTCTATTACCCCCATCCATA
CTCTAGAACTAGTGGATCCCCCATCACAAGTTTGTACAAAAAAGCAGGCTTCACAAAATGTTTTTCAACA
GACTAAGCGCTGGCAAGCTGCTGGTACCACTCTCCGTGGTCCTGTACGCCCTTTTCGTGGTAATATTACC
TTTACAGAATTCTTTCCACTCCTCCAATGTTTTAGTTAGAGGTGTGGAGCCCATCAGCCTGGGACTGGCC
CTGGCCGGCGTCCTCACCGGCTACATCTACCCGCGTCTCTACTGCCTCTTCGCCGAGTGCTGCGGGCAGA
AGCGGAGCCTTAGCCGGGAGGCACTGCAGAAGGATCTGGACGACAACCTCTTTGGACAGCATCTTGCAAA
GAAAATCATCTTAAATGCCGTGTTTGGTTTCATAAACAACCCAAAGCCCAAGAAACCTCTCACGCTCTCC
CTGCACGGGTGGACAGGCACCGGCAAAAATTTC
