>Addgene plasmid #32118 | 413-Met25 Kar2 TorsinADE HDEL | addgene partial sequence | sequence record 38214 | hTorA-Fwd  5'-TGCCGTGTTTGGTTTCATAA-3'
CCTGCACGGGTGGACAGGCACCGGCAAAAATTTCGTCAGCAAGATCATCGCAGAGAATATTTACGAGGGT
GGTCTGAACAGTGACTATGTCCACCTGTTTGTGGCCACATTGCACTTTCCACATGCTTCAAACATCACCT
TGTACAAGGATCAGTTACAGTTGTGGATTCGAGGCAACGTGAGTGCCTGTGCGAGGTCCATCTTCATATT
TGATGAAATGGATAAGATGCATGCAGGCCTCATAGATGCCATCAAGCCTTTCCTCGACTATTATGACCTG
GTGGATGGGGTCTCCTACCAGAAAGCCATGTTCATATTTCTCAGCAATGCTGGAGCAGAAAGGATCACAG
ATGTGGCTTTGGATTTCTGGAGGAGTGGAAAGCAGAGGGAAGACATCAAGCTCAAAGACATTGAACACGC
GTTGTCTGTGTCGGTTTTCAATAACAAGAACAGTGGCTTCTGGCACAGCAGCTTAATTGACCGGAACCTC
ATTGATTATTTTGTTCCCTTCCTCCCCCTGGAATACAAACACCTAAAAATGTGTATCCGAGTGGAAATGC
AGTCCCGAGGCTATGAAATTGATGAAGACATTGTAAGCAGAGTGGCTGAGATGACATTTTTCCCCAAAGA
GGAGAGAGTTTTCTCAGATAAAGGCTGCAAAACGGTGTTCACCAAGTTAGATTATTACTACGATGATCAT
GATGAATTGTGAAACCCAGCTTTCTTGTACAAAGTGGTGATGGGCTGCAGGAATTCGATATCAAGCTTAT
CGATACCGTCGACCTCGAGTCATGTAATTAGTTATGTCACGCTTACATTCACGCCCTCCCCCCACATCCG
CTCTAACCGAAAAGGAAGGAGTTAGACAACCTGAAGTCTAGG
