>Addgene plasmid #32118 | 413-Met25 Kar2 TorsinADE HDEL | addgene partial sequence | sequence record 38215 | M13-F
GACTCACTATAGGGCGAATTGGGTACCGGCCGCAAATTAAAGCCTTCGAGCGTCCCAAAACCTTCTCAAG
CAAGGTTTTCAGTATAATGTTACATGCGTACACGCGTCTGTACAGAAAAAAAAGAAAAATTTGAAATATA
AATAACGTTCTTAATACTAACATAACTATAAAAAAATAAATAGGGACCTAGACTTCAGGTTGTCTAACTC
CTTCCTTTTCGGTTAGAGCGGATGTGGGGGGAGGGCGTGAATGTAAGCGTGACATAACTAATTACATGAC
TCGAGGTCGACGGTATCGATAAGCTTGATATCGAATTCCTGCAGCCCATCACCACTTTGTACAAGAAAGC
TGGGTTTCACAATTCATCATGATCATCGTAGTAATAATCTAACTTGGTGAACACCGTTTTGCAGCCTTTA
TCTGAGAAAACTCTCTCCTCTTTGGGGAAAAATGTCATCTCAGCCACTCTGCTTACAATGTCTTCATCAA
TTTCATAGCCTCGGGACTGCATTTCCACTCGGATACACATTTTTAGGTGTTTGTATTCCAGGGGGAGGAA
GGGAACAAAATAATCAATGAGGTTCCGGTCAATTAAGCTGCTGTGCCAGAAGCCACTGTTCTTGTTATTG
AAAACCGACACAGACAACGCGTGTTCAATGTCTTTGAGCTTGATGTCTTCCCTCTGCTTTCCACTCCTCC
AGAAATCCAAAGCCACATCTGTGATCCTTTCTGCTCCAGCATTGCTGAGAAATATGAACATGGCTTTCTG
GTAGGAGACCCCATCCACCAGGTCATAATAGTCGAGGAAAGGCTTGATGGCATCTAT
